>Addgene plasmid #24343 | pUAS-luc2 | depositor full sequence | sequence record 11375 | Author sequence
GGCCTAACTGGCCGGTACCTGAGCTCGCTAGCCTCGAGGATATCAAGATCTGGCCTCGGCGGCCAAGCTT
GCATGCCTGCAGGTCGGAGTACTGTCCTCCGAGCGGAGTACTGTCCTCCGAGCGGAGTACTGTCCTCCGA
GCGGAGTACTGTCCTCCGAGCGGAGTACTGTCCTCCGAGCGGAGACTCTAGCGAGCGCCGGAGTATAAAT
AGAGGCGCTTCGTCTACGGAGCGACAATTCAATTCAAACAAGCAAAGTGAACACGTCGCTAAGCGAAAGC
TAAGCAAATAAACAAGCGCAGCTGAACAAGCTAAACAATCTGCAGTAAAGTGCAAGTTAAAGTGAATCAA
TTAAAAGTAACCAGCAACCAAGTAAATCAACTGCAACTACTGAAATCTGCCAAGAAGTAATTATTGAATA
CAAGAAGAGAACTCTGAATAGGGAATTGGGAATTCGTTAACAGATCCGATATCCGCCACCATGGAAGATG
CCAAAAACATTAAGAAGGGCCCAGCGCCATTCTACCCACTCGAAGACGGGACCGCCGGCGAGCAGCTGCA
CAAAGCCATGAAGCGCTACGCCCTGGTGCCCGGCACCATCGCCTTTACCGACGCACATATCGAGGTGGAC
ATTACCTACGCCGAGTACTTCGAGATGAGCGTTCGGCTGGCAGAAGCTATGAAGCGCTATGGGCTGAATA
CAAACCATCGGATCGTGGTGTGCAGCGAGAATAGCTTGCAGTTCTTCATGCCCGTGTTGGGTGCCCTGTT
CATCGGTGTGGCTGTGGCCCCAGCTAACGACATCTACAACGAGCGCGAGCTGCTGAACAGCATGGGCATC
AGCCAGCCCACCGTCGTATTCGTGAGCAAGAAAGGGCTGCAAAAGATCCTCAACGTGCAAAAGAAGCTAC
CGATCATACAAAAGATCATCATCATGGATAGCAAGACCGACTACCAGGGCTTCCAAAGCATGTACACCTT
CGTGACTTCCCATTTGCCACCCGGCTTCAACGAGTACGACTTCGTGCCCGAGAGCTTCGACCGGGACAAA
ACCATCGCCCTGATCATGAACAGTAGTGGCAGTACCGGATTGCCCAAGGGCGTAGCCCTACCGCACCGCA
CCGCTTGTGTCCGATTCAGTCATGCCCGCGACCCCATCTTCGGCAACCAGATCATCCCCGACACCGCTAT
CCTCAGCGTGGTGCCATTTCACCACGGCTTCGGCATGTTCACCACGCTGGGCTACTTGATCTGCGGCTTT
CGGGTCGTGCTCATGTACCGCTTCGAGGAGGAGCTATTCTTGCGCAGCTTGCAAGACTATAAGATTCAAT
CTGCCCTGCTGGTGCCCACACTATTTAGCTTCTTCGCTAAGAGCACTCTCATCGACAAGTACGACCTAAG
CAACTTGCACGAGATCGCCAGCGGCGGGGCGCCGCTCAGCAAGGAGGTAGGTGAGGCCGTGGCCAAACGC
TTCCACCTACCAGGCATCCGCCAGGGCTACGGCCTGACAGAAACAACCAGCGCCATTCTGATCACCCCCG
AAGGGGACGACAAGCCTGGCGCAGTAGGCAAGGTGGTGCCCTTCTTCGAGGCTAAGGTGGTGGACTTGGA
CACCGGTAAGACACTGGGTGTGAACCAGCGCGGCGAGCTGTGCGTCCGTGGCCCCATGATCATGAGCGGC
TACGTTAACAACCCCGAGGCTACAAACGCTCTCATCGACAAGGACGGCTGGCTGCACAGCGGCGACATCG
CCTACTGGGACGAGGACGAGCACTTCTTCATCGTGGACCGGCTGAAGAGCCTGATCAAATACAAGGGCTA
CCAGGTAGCCCCAGCCGAACTGGAGAGCATCCTGCTGCAACACCCCAACATCTTCGACGCCGGGGTCGCC
GGCCTGCCCGACGACGATGCCGGCGAGCTGCCCGCCGCAGTCGTCGTGCTGGAACACGGTAAAACCATGA
CCGAGAAGGAGATCGTGGACTATGTGGCCAGCCAGGTTACAACCGCCAAGAAGCTGCGCGGTGGTGTTGT
GTTCGTGGACGAGGTGCCTAAAGGACTGACCGGCAAGTTGGACGCCCGCAAGATCCGCGAGATTCTCATT
AAGGCCAAGAAGGGCGGCAAGATCGCCGTGTAATAATTCTAGAGTCGGGGCGGCCGGCCGCTTCGAGCAG
ACATGATAAGATACATTGATGAGTTTGGACAAACCACAACTAGAATGCAGTGAAAAAAATGCTTTATTTG
TGAAATTTGTGATGCTATTGCTTTATTTGTAACCATTATAAGCTGCAATAAACAAGTTAACAACAACAAT
TGCATTCATTTTATGTTTCAGGTTCAGGGGGAGGTGTGGGAGGTTTTTTAAAGCAAGTAAAACCTCTACA
AATGTGGTAAAATCGATAAGGATCCGTCGACCGATGCCCTTGAGAGCCTTCAACCCAGTCAGCTCCTTCC
GGTGGGCGCGGGGCATGACTATCGTCGCCGCACTTATGACTGTCTTCTTTATCATGCAACTCGTAGGACA
GGTGCCGGCAGCGCTCTTCCGCTTCCTCGCTCACTGACTCGCTGCGCTCGGTCGTTCGGCTGCGGCGAGC
GGTATCAGCTCACTCAAAGGCGGTAATACGGTTATCCACAGAATCAGGGGATAACGCAGGAAAGAACATG
TGAGCAAAAGGCCAGCAAAAGGCCAGGAACCGTAAAAAGGCCGCGTTGCTGGCGTTTTTCCATAGGCTCC
GCCCCCCTGACGAGCATCACAAAAATCGACGCTCAAGTCAGAGGTGGCGAAACCCGACAGGACTATAAAG
ATACCAGGCGTTTCCCCCTGGAAGCTCCCTCGTGCGCTCTCCTGTTCCGACCCTGCCGCTTACCGGATAC
CTGTCCGCCTTTCTCCCTTCGGGAAGCGTGGCGCTTTCTCATAGCTCACGCTGTAGGTATCTCAGTTCGG
TGTAGGTCGTTCGCTCCAAGCTGGGCTGTGTGCACGAACCCCCCGTTCAGCCCGACCGCTGCGCCTTATC
CGGTAACTATCGTCTTGAGTCCAACCCGGTAAGACACGACTTATCGCCACTGGCAGCAGCCACTGGTAAC
AGGATTAGCAGAGCGAGGTATGTAGGCGGTGCTACAGAGTTCTTGAAGTGGTGGCCTAACTACGGCTACA
CTAGAAGAACAGTATTTGGTATCTGCGCTCTGCTGAAGCCAGTTACCTTCGGAAAAAGAGTTGGTAGCTC
TTGATCCGGCAAACAAACCACCGCTGGTAGCGGTGGTTTTTTTGTTTGCAAGCAGCAGATTACGCGCAGA
AAAAAAGGATCTCAAGAAGATCCTTTGATCTTTTCTACGGGGTCTGACGCTCAGTGGAACGAAAACTCAC
GTTAAGGGATTTTGGTCATGAGATTATCAAAAAGGATCTTCACCTAGATCCTTTTAAATTAAAAATGAAG
TTTTAAATCAATCTAAAGTATATATGAGTAAACTTGGTCTGACAGCGGCCGCAAATGCTAAACCACTGCA
GTGGTTACCAGTGCTTGATCAGTGAGGCACCGATCTCAGCGATCTGCCTATTTCGTTCGTCCATAGTGGC
CTGACTCCCCGTCGTGTAGATCACTACGATTCGTGAGGGCTTACCATCAGGCCCCAGCGCAGCAATGATG
CCGCGAGAGCCGCGTTCACCGGCCCCCGATTTGTCAGCAATGAACCAGCCAGCAGGGAGGGCCGAGCGAA
GAAGTGGTCCTGCTACTTTGTCCGCCTCCATCCAGTCTATGAGCTGCTGTCGTGATGCTAGAGTAAGAAG
TTCGCCAGTGAGTAGTTTCCGAAGAGTTGTGGCCATTGCTACTGGCATCGTGGTATCACGCTCGTCGTTC
GGTATGGCTTCGTTCAACTCTGGTTCCCAGCGGTCAAGCCGGGTCACATGATCACCCATATTATGAAGAA
ATGCAGTCAGCTCCTTAGGGCCTCCGATCGTTGTCAGAAGTAAGTTGGCCGCGGTGTTGTCGCTCATGGT
AATGGCAGCACTACACAATTCTCTTACCGTCATGCCATCCGTAAGATGCTTTTCCGTGACCGGCGAGTAC
TCAACCAAGTCGTTTTGTGAGTAGTGTATACGGCGACCAAGCTGCTCTTGCCCGGCGTCTATACGGGACA
ACACCGCGCCACATAGCAGTACTTTGAAAGTGCTCATCATCGGGAATCGTTCTTCGGGGCGGAAAGACTC
AAGGATCTTGCCGCTATTGAGATCCAGTTCGATATAGCCCACTCTTGCACCCAGTTGATCTTCAGCATCT
TTTACTTTCACCAGCGTTTCGGGGTGTGCAAAAACAGGCAAGCAAAATGCCGCAAAGAAGGGAATGAGTG
CGACACGAAAATGTTGGATGCTCATACTCGTCCTTTTTCAATATTATTGAAGCATTTATCAGGGTTACTA
GTACGTCTCTCAAGGATAAGTAAGTAATATTAAGGTACGGGAGGTATTGGACAGGCCGCAATAAAATATC
TTTATTTTCATTACATCTGTGTGTTGGTTTTTTGTGTGAATCGATAGTACTAACATACGCTCTCCATCAA
AACAAAACGAAACAAAACAAACTAGCAAAATAGGCTGTCCCCAGTGCAAGTGCAGGTGCCAGAACATTTC
TCT
Features (pLannotate 1.2.2; 12 found; start..end, strand, type, name):
     65..86      -  misc_feature   MCS (fragment): pUC18/19 multiple cloning site
     85..179     +  protein_bind   5X UAS: five tandem copies of the "ScaI site" 17-mer CGGAGTACTGTCCTCCG, an upstream activating sequence (UAS) that efficiently binds yeast Gal4 (Webster et al., 1988; Pfeiffer et al., 2010) GAL4
    198..436     +  promoter       hsp70 promoter: Drosophila melanogaster hsp70Bb promoter
    481..2133    +  CDS            luciferase: firefly luciferase synthetic luc2 version of the luciferase gene
   2177..2298    -  polyA_signal   SV40 poly(A) signal: SV40 polyadenylation signal
   2321..2389    -  CDS            large T antigen (fragment): large T antigen from SV40 (simian virus 40)
   2405..2537    +  CDS            TcR (fragment): tetracycline efflux protein; tet; confers resistance to tetracycline
   2717..3305    -  rep_origin     ori: high-copy-number ColE1/pMB1/pBR322/pUC origin of replication
   3505..4365    -  CDS            AmpR: β-lactamase confers resistance to ampicillin, carbenicillin, and related antibiotics
   4366..4407    -  promoter       AmpR promoter (fragment): bla
   4470..4518    +  polyA_signal   poly(A) signal: synthetic polyadenylation signal
   4532..4623    +  misc_feature   pause site: RNA polymerase II transcriptional pause signal from the human α2 globin gene
