[The description below was written by a language model from this plasmid's Addgene catalogue record and pLannotate feature annotations shown in this document.]
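Description:
pUAS-luc2 is a GAL4-responsive firefly luciferase reporter plasmid built on the pGL4.23 backbone and catalogued as a mammalian expression vector. The depositor's full sequence is 4,623 nt. It is maintained in E. coli through a high-copy ColE1/pUC-type origin and selected with ampicillin via the β-lactamase gene. The short matches to SV40 large T antigen and the tetracycline resistance gene in the feature table are fragments only, most likely incidental backbone sequence rather than functional elements.

The reporter cassette was made by subcloning five tandem copies of the GAL4-binding upstream activating sequence (5X UAS), together with the Drosophila hsp70 minimal promoter, into pGL4.23. This fragment came from pUAS-GG and traces back to pUAST. Although the catalogue lists "5XGAL4" as an N-terminal tag, the feature table shows these are DNA binding sites upstream of the promoter, not a protein fusion. The UAS–hsp70 unit drives luc2, the synthetic version of the firefly luciferase coding sequence, which is followed by an SV40 polyadenylation signal. Upstream of the cassette, a synthetic poly(A) signal and an RNA polymerase II transcriptional pause site from the human α2 globin gene limit read-through transcription from the backbone and so help keep background signal low.

Because the minimal promoter has little activity by itself, luciferase output depends on a GAL4 DNA-binding-domain activator supplied in trans. The plasmid therefore gives a quantitative readout of GAL4-driven transcription in transfected cells. It was deposited with work describing the Q system, a repressible binary expression system, though the record does not spell out its specific role in that work.
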