Addgene plasmid #24343: pUAS-luc2
Depositing lab: Liqun Luo. Publication: The Q system: a repressible binary system for transgene expression, lineage tracing, and mosaic analysis. Potter CJ, Tasic B, Russler EV, Liang L, Luo L. Cell. 2010 Apr 30. 141(3):536-48. 10.1016/j.cell.2010.02.025 PubMed 20434990.
Backbone
  Vector backbone: pGL4.23
  Backbone size w/o insert (bp): 4283
  Vector type: Mammalian Expression
Growth in bacteria
  Bacterial resistance: Ampicillin, 100 μg/mL
  Growth temperature: 37°C
  Growth strain: DH5alpha
  Copy number: High Copy
Gene/Insert
  Gene/Insert name: Luciferase
  Tag / fusion protein: 5XGAL4 (N terminal on backbone)
Resource information
  A portion of this plasmid was derived from a plasmid made by: The 5xUAS+Pmin fragment from pUAS-GG originates from pUAST (Brand and Perrimon, 1993).
Depositor comments: Obtained by subcloning 5 copies of GAL4-binding UAS sequence and the hsp70 minimal promoter from pUAS-GG into pGL4.23 using HindIII and NcoI.
How to cite: pUAS-luc2 was a gift from Liqun Luo (Addgene plasmid # 24343 ; http://n2t.net/addgene:24343 ; RRID:Addgene_24343)
