>Addgene plasmid #24343 | pUAS-luc2 | addgene partial sequence | sequence record 30089 | 24343 with pCasper-hs
AGACTCTGAATAGGGAATTGGGAATTCGTTAACAGATCCGATATCCGCCACCATGGAAGATGCCAAAAAC
ATTAAGAAGGGCCCAGCGCCATTCTACCCACTCGAAGACGGGACCGCCGGCGAGCAGCTGCACAAAGCCA
TGAAGCGCTACGCCCTGGTGCCCGGCACCATCGCCTTTACCGACGCACATATCGAGGTGGACATTACCTA
CGCCGAGTACTTCGAGATGAGCGTTCGGCTGGCAGAAGCTATGAAGCGCTATGGGCTGAATACAAACCAT
CGGATCGTGGTGTGCAGCGAGAATAGCTTGCAGTTCTTCATGCCCGTGTTGGGTGCCCTGTTCATCGGTG
TGGCTGTGGCCCCAGCTAACGACATCTACAACGAGCGCGAGCTGCTGAACAGCATGGGCATCAGCCAGCC
CACCGTCGTATTCGTGAGCAAGAAAGGGCTGCAAAAGATCCTCAACGTGCAAAAGAAGCTACCGATCATA
CAAAAGATCATCATCATGGATAGCAAGACCGACTACCAGGGCTTCCAAAGCATGTACACCTTCGTGACTT
CCCATTTGCCACCCGGCTTCAACGAGTACGACTTCGTGCCCGAGAGCTTCGACCGGGACAAAACCATCGC
CCTGATCATGA
