>Addgene plasmid #24343 | pUAS-luc2 | addgene partial sequence | sequence record 157768 | EBV-rev 5'-GTGGTTTGTCCAAACTCATC-3'
TCTAGAATTATTACACGGCGATCTTGCCGCCCTTCTTGGCCTTAATGAGAATCTCGCGGATCTTGCGGGC
GTCCAACTTGCCGGTCAGTCCTTTAGGCACCTCGTCCACGAACACAACACCACCGCGCAGCTTCTTGGCG
GTTGTAACCTGGCTGGCCACATAGTCCACGATCTCCTTCTCGGTCATGGTTTTACCGTGTTCCAGCACGA
CGACTGCGGCGGGCAGCTCGCCGGCATCGTCGTCGGGCAGGCCGGCGACCCCGGCGTCGAAGATGTTGGG
GTGTTGCAGCAGGATGCTCTCCAGTTCGGCTGGGGCTACCTGGTAGCCCTTGTATTTGATCAGGCTCTTC
AGCCGGTCCACGATGAAGAAGTGCTCGTCCTCGTCCCAGTAGGCGATGTCGCCGCTGTGCAGCCAGCCGT
CCTTGTCGATGAGAGCGTTTGTAGCCTCGGGGTTGTTAACGTAGCCGCTCATGATCATGGGGCCACGGAC
GCACAGCTCGCCGCGCTGGTTCACACCCAGTGTCTTACCGGTGTCCAAGTCCACCACCTTAGCCTCGAAG
AAGGGCACCACCTTGCCTACTGCGCCAGGCTTGTCGTCCCCTTCGGGGGTGATCAGAATGGCGCTGGTTG
TTTCTGTCAGGCCGTAGCCCTGGCGGATGCCTGGTAGGTGGAAGCGTTTGGCCACGGCCTCACCTACCTC
CTTGCTGAGCGGCGCCCCGCCGCTGGCGATCTCGTGCAAGTTGCTTAGGTCGTACTTGTCGATGAGAGTG
CTCTTAGCGAAGAAGCTAAATAGTGTGGGCACCAGCAGGGCAGATTGAATCTTATAGTCTTGCAAGCTGC
GCAAGAATAGCTCCTCCTCGAAGCGGTACATGAGCACGACCCGAAAGCCGCAGATCAAGTAGC
