>Addgene plasmid #24343 | pUAS-luc2 | addgene partial sequence | sequence record 157769 | RVprimer3 5'-CTAGCAAAATAGGCTGTCCC-3'
ACTGGCCGGTACCTGAGCTCGCTAGCCTCGAGGATATCAAGATCTGGCCTCGGCGGCCAAGCTTGCATGC
CTGCAGGTCGGAGTACTGTCCTCCGAGCGGAGTACTGTCCTCCGAGCGGAGTACTGTCCTCCGAGCGGAG
TACTGTCCTCCGAGCGGAGTACTGTCCTCCGAGCGGAGACTCTAGCGAGCGCCGGAGTATAAATAGAGGC
GCTTCGTCTACGGAGCGACAATTCAATTCAAACAAGCAAAGTGAACACGTCGCTAAGCGAAAGCTAAGCA
AATAAACAAGCGCAGCTGAACAAGCTAAACAATCTGCAGTAAAGTGCAAGTTAAAGTGAATCAATTAAAA
GTAACCAGCAACCAAGTAAATCAACTGCAACTACTGAAATCTGCCAAGAAGTAATTATTGAATACAAGAA
GAGAACTCTGAATAGGGAATTGGGAATTCGTTAACAGATCCGATATCCGCCACCATGGAAGATGCCAAAA
ACATTAAGAAGGGCCCAGCGCCATTCTACCCACTCGAAGACGGGACCGCCGGCGAGCAGCTGCACAAAGC
CATGAAGCGCTACGCCCTGGTGCCCGGCACCATCGCCTTTACCGACGCACATATCGAGGTGGACATTACC
TACGCCGAGTACTTCGAGATGAGCGTTCGGCTGGCAGAAGCTATGAAGCGCTATGGGCTGAATACAAACC
ATCGGATCGTGGTGTGCAGCGAGAATAGCTTGCAGTTCTTCATGCCCGTGTTGGGTGCCCTGTTCATCGG
TGTGGCTGTGGCCCCAGCTAACGACATCTACAACGAGCGCGAGCTGCTGAACAGCATGGGCATCAGCCAG
CCCACCGTCGTATTCGTGAGCAAGAAAGGGCTGCAAAAGATCCTCAACGTGCA
